LOCUS       Exported 7284 bp ds-DNA circular SYN 07-FEB-2022
DEFINITION  Donor for generating conditional alleles in zebrafish using precise
            CRISPR directed genomic integration with the GeneWeld method.
ACCESSION   .
VERSION     .
KEYWORDS    pUFlip-floxed2A-KalTA4-; HE1A:BFP -2
SOURCE      synthetic DNA construct
  ORGANISM  synthetic DNA construct
REFERENCE   1 (bases 1 to 7284)
  AUTHORS   Almeida MP, Kambakam SE, Liu F, Ming Z, Welker JM, Wierson WA,
            Schultz-Rogers LE, Ekker SC, Clark KJ, Essner JJ, McGrail MP
  TITLE     Zebrafish Cre/lox regulated UFlip alleles generated by CRISPR/Cas
            targeted integration provide cell-type specific conditional gene
            inactivation
  JOURNAL   bioRxiv
REFERENCE   2 (bases 1 to 7284)
  AUTHORS   .
  TITLE     Direct Submission
  JOURNAL   Exported Feb 7, 2022 from SnapGene Server 1.1.58
            http://www.snapgene.com
FEATURES             Location/Qualifiers
     source          1..7284
                     /organism="synthetic DNA construct"
                     /mol_type="other DNA"
     primer_bind     206..223
                     /label=L4440
                     /note="L4440 vector, forward primer"
     protein_bind    514..535
                     /label=CAP binding site
                     /bound_moiety="E. coli catabolite activator protein"
                     /note="CAP binding activates transcription in the presence
                     of cAMP."
     promoter        550..580
                     /label=lac promoter
                     /note="promoter for the E. coli lac operon"
     protein_bind    588..604
                     /label=lac operator
                     /bound_moiety="lac repressor encoded by lacI"
                     /note="The lac repressor binds to the lac operator to
                     inhibit transcription in E. coli. This inhibition can be
                     relieved by adding lactose or
                     isopropyl-beta-D-thiogalactopyranoside (IPTG)."
     primer_bind     593..615
                     /label=M13/pUC Reverse
                     /note="In lacZ gene"
     primer_bind     612..628
                     /label=M13 rev
                     /note="common sequencing primer, one of multiple similar
                     variants"
     primer_bind     612..628
                     /label=M13 Reverse
                     /note="In lacZ gene. Also called M13-rev"
     CDS             624..935
                     /codon_start=1
                     /gene="lacZ fragment"
                     /product="LacZ-alpha fragment of beta-galactosidase"
                     /label=lacZ-alpha
                     /translation="MTMITPSAQLTLTKGNKSWRTSRGGPVPNSPYSESYYARSLAVVL
                     QRRDWENPGVTQLNRLAAHPPFASWRNSEEARTDRPSQQLRSLNGEWHLPHFRPHNFK"
     primer_bind     647..667
                     /label=T3
                     /note="T3 promoter, forward primer"
     promoter        649..667
                     /label=T3 promoter
                     /note="promoter for bacteriophage T3 RNA polymerase"
     promoter        complement(715..733)
                     /label=T7 promoter
                     /note="promoter for bacteriophage T7 RNA polymerase"
     primer_bind     complement(743..760)
                     /label=M13 Forward
                     /note="In lacZ gene. Also called M13-F20 or M13 (-21)
                     Forward"
     primer_bind     complement(743..759)
                     /label=M13 fwd
                     /note="common sequencing primer, one of multiple similar
                     variants"
     primer_bind     complement(752..774)
                     /label=M13/pUC Forward
                     /note="In lacZ gene"
     protein_bind    960..993
                     /label=loxP
                     /bound_moiety="Cre recombinase"
                     /note="Cre-mediated recombination occurs in the 8-bp core
                     sequence (GCATACAT)."
     protein_bind    998..1031
                     /label=lox2272
                     /bound_moiety="Cre recombinase"
                     /note="Cre-mediated recombination occurs in the 8-bp core
                     sequence (GGATACTT). lox2272 sites are compatible with each
                     other, but incompatible with loxP or loxN sites (Lee and
                     Saito, 1988)."
     CDS             1177..1233
                     /codon_start=1
                     /product="2A peptide from porcine teschovirus-1
                     polyprotein"
                     /label=P2A
                     /note="Eukaryotic ribosomes fail to insert a peptide bond
                     between the Gly and Pro residues, yielding separate
                     polypeptides."
                     /translation="ATNFSLLKQAGDVEENPGP"
     CDS             3415..3435
                     /codon_start=1
                     /product="nuclear localization signal of SV40 (simian virus
                     40) large T antigen"
                     /label=SV40 NLS
                     /translation="PKKKRKV"
     CDS             3439..4140
                     /codon_start=1
                     /product="monomeric blue fluorescent protein"
                     /label=TagBFP
                     /note="mammalian codon-optimized"
                     /translation="MSELIKENMHMKLYMEGTVDNHHFKCTSEGEGKPYEGTQTMRIKV
                     VEGGPLPFAFDILATSFLYGSKTFINHTQGIPDFFKQSFPEGFTWERVTTYEDGGVLTA
                     TQDTSLQDGCLIYNVKIRGVNFTSNGPVMQKKTLGWEAFTETLYPADGGLEGRNDMALK
                     LVGGSHLIANIKTTYRSKKPAKNLKMPGVYYVDYRLERIKEANNETYVEQHEVAVARYC
                     DLPSKLGHKLN"
     protein_bind    complement(5215..5248)
                     /label=loxP
                     /bound_moiety="Cre recombinase"
                     /note="Cre-mediated recombination occurs in the 8-bp core
                     sequence (GCATACAT)."
     protein_bind    complement(5254..5287)
                     /label=lox2272
                     /bound_moiety="Cre recombinase"
                     /note="Cre-mediated recombination occurs in the 8-bp core
                     sequence (GGATACTT). lox2272 sites are compatible with each
                     other, but incompatible with loxP or loxN sites (Lee and
                     Saito, 1988)."
     promoter        5491..5509
                     /label=T7 promoter
                     /note="promoter for bacteriophage T7 RNA polymerase"
     primer_bind     complement(5785..5804)
                     /label=pENTR-R
                     /note="pENTR vectors, reverse primer"
     CDS             5796..6605
                     /codon_start=1
                     /gene="aph(3')-Ia"
                     /product="aminoglycoside phosphotransferase"
                     /label=KanR
                     /note="confers resistance to kanamycin in bacteria or G418
                     (Geneticin(R)) in eukaryotes"
                     /translation="MSHIQRETSRPRLNSNMDADLYGYKWARDNVGQSGATIYRLYGKP
                     DAPELFLKHGKGSVANDVTDEMVRLNWLTEFMPLPTIKHFIRTPDDAWLLTTAIPGKTA
                     FQVLEEYPDSGENIVDALAVFLRRLHSIPVCNCPFNSDRVFRLAQAQSRMNNGLVDASD
                     FDDERNGWPVEQVWKEMHKLLPFSPDSVVTHGDFSLDNLIFDEGKLIGCIDVGRVGIAD
                     RYQDLAILWNCLGEFSPSLQKRLFQKYGIDNPDMNKLQFHLMLDEFF"
     primer_bind     complement(5863..5882)
                     /label=Kan-R
                     /note="Kanamycin resistance gene, reverse primer"
     rep_origin      6748..52
                     /direction=RIGHT
                     /label=ori
                     /note="high-copy-number ColE1/pMB1/pBR322/pUC origin of
                     replication"
     primer_bind     7237..7256
                     /label=pBR322ori-F
                     /note="pBR322 origin, forward primer"
ORIGIN
        1 acttgagcgt cgatttttgt gatgctcgtc aggggggcgg agcctatgga aaaacgccag
       61 caacgcggcc tttttacggt tcctggcctt ttgctggcct tttgctcaca tgttctttcc
      121 tgcgttatcc cctgattctg tggataaccg tattaccgcc tttgagtgag ctgataccgc
      181 tcgccgcagc cgaacgaccg agcgcagcga gtcagtgagc gaggaagcgg aacagattta
      241 aatggtaccg agcagaggtg taaaaagtac tcaaaaattt tactcaagtg aaagtacaag
      301 tacttaggga aaattttact caattaaaag taaaagtatc tggctagaat cttacttgag
      361 taaaagtaaa aaagtactcc attaaaattg tacttgagta ttaaggaagt aaaagtaaaa
      421 gcaagaaaga aaactagagt ggtctccctt tagtgagggt caattgatgg gaggcgttcg
      481 ggccacagcg gacacgcagg tgcgcaacgc aattaatgtg agttagctca ctcattaggc
      541 accccaggct ttacacttta tgcttccggc tcgtatgttg tgtggaattg tgagcggata
      601 acaatttcac acaggaaaca gctatgacca tgattacgcc aagcgcgcaa ttaaccctca
      661 ctaaagggaa caaaagctgg aggacctcga gggggggccc ggtacccaat tcgccctata
      721 gtgagtcgta ttacgcgcgc tcactggccg tcgttttaca acgtcgtgac tgggaaaacc
      781 ctggcgttac ccaacttaat cgccttgcag cacatccccc tttcgccagc tggcgtaata
      841 gcgaagaggc ccgcaccgat cgcccttccc aacagttgcg cagcctgaat ggcgaatggc
      901 acctgccaca cttccggccg cataacttta aataatgcca attatttaaa gttactatca
      961 taacttcgta tagcatacat tatacgaagt tatcaccata acttcgtata ggatacttta
     1021 tacgaagtta tcctaggctt accacccact agcggtcaga ctgcagattg cagcacgaaa
     1081 caggaagctg actccacatg gtcacatgct cactgaagtg ttgacttccc tgacagctgt
     1141 gcactttcta aaccggtttt ctcattcatt tacagcgcca cgaacttctc tctgttaaag
     1201 caagcaggag acgtggaaga aaaccccggt cctatgaaac tgctctcatc catcgagcaa
     1261 gcctgcgaca tttgtcggct taagaagctg aaatgctcca aggaaaagcc gaaatgtgcc
     1321 aaatgcctga agaacaattg ggaatgtcgt tactctccca aaaccaagcg aagtccactc
     1381 acaagggctc atctgaccga agtggagagc aggctagaga gactggaaca actctttttg
     1441 ctcatcttcc ctagagagga ccttgacatg atcctcaaga tggattctct ccaggatatt
     1501 aaagcccttt tgactggctt attcgtccag gacaatgtga acaaagacgc tgtgacagac
     1561 cgattggcaa gtgtcgagac cgatatgcct ctgacactga gacagcacag aatcagcgct
     1621 acttcctcaa gcgaagagtc ttctaacaag ggacagagac agctgactgt ttcgagcagg
     1681 tcgaccccgt ccccggccga cgccctggac gacggcgacc tggacatgct gcctgctgat
     1741 gctctcgatg atttcgatct ggatatgctc ccggccgacg ccctggacga ctacgacctg
     1801 gacatcctcc cgggtaacta ataattaagt ctcagccacc gttaactgaa catgtcaaaa
     1861 cctgtggaga ctgttgagat ttgatgttct gaaaagataa agcctataaa taaaatgttg
     1921 cccaaatttc ctgcctgatg tttttctttg tctttgctac atggctttgc tgctcggatc
     1981 ggctcactct gtgtatgcca cgttcacttt gtactctcct tctcacggta ggtttattat
     2041 ttttagatgt gcagttagtt tctgtgaaat aacacaccac acactgatat tgtctgtgca
     2101 ttgacttggt gagtgcacat tgtttttgat cttgacatat ttatatttga ttgatcaggt
     2161 gaactgtgtg aatctaaagt gctccataca gatgttctgc attgaaaata ttctcatttt
     2221 attagtggaa gtgagtgtat gccacatcca atcaatttca gcaaacaccc cagtatgatt
     2281 taatgcaaaa aaatgaaggt atcaaacacg cattactact ttgcagttaa atatttaaca
     2341 tttattccaa cacgaaaaaa agcagtaaat aacactttga caaacacgtc aggacatctt
     2401 atttttgtca ccctcacagg caatttagta taatatatta tatatatata tatatcatat
     2461 aataatattc agtataatat atatatatat atcatattat aatattcagt ataatataaa
     2521 acacaaacac atatatgtat aatataatat aacattttta tttattgaga tgcctctatg
     2581 gaccgtgtta taagaagtaa agatcaggag aagtaaacat gaagtgtaat tatgaatact
     2641 gatgttaaat taagctatga tgagttttca ctgttaattt accatctcaa ttaaatgttg
     2701 atgcctccat gaccaagtta agcagatgag actgaggaca actgtagaag acaagatgtt
     2761 cactttgctg aatatagctg gcttgacagt tatctatgac tctataaata tatatatatt
     2821 ttttttttta taaaatgatt tatttataac tatatatcca tttctcagac aggtgcttca
     2881 tatccctcac tcccgtagct gtccatgctg gatctgtccc cgttgttttt aaaaagctaa
     2941 ataagttatt aacatgactg catccagcga gccaaacctg tctggtgtac agctaccaga
     3001 gaagcttgag atcctagtca aagctttcaa ccactccagg catagctaga gccactgatg
     3061 catctataga gctgaagtaa agatagggtt gatgcaaatc gatttagaat tttcaatgta
     3121 gaaaaaacaa aataaaaagt ctattcactt gatggataga ttagtcaaac aaacatagag
     3181 taggcacttc ccttgactct gtaaactttt ggatttaaca gattgtgcac tccttttagt
     3241 taaacacatt agtccctgaa aactaagacc ctaaccataa tcccattgta gacccaccta
     3301 ctcgggtgaa tataaagctc gcacagatca tctcacagac atcagacctt ggcaaaggag
     3361 catcctgaac atctctacac actgaggcaa cgaattcacc tcgagaccat ggctccaaag
     3421 aagaagcgta aggtaaccat gagcgagctg attaaggaga acatgcacat gaagctgtac
     3481 atggagggca ccgtggacaa ccatcacttc aagtgcacat ccgagggcga aggcaagccc
     3541 tacgagggca cccagaccat gagaatcaag gtggtcgagg gcggccctct ccccttcgcc
     3601 ttcgacatcc tggctactag cttcctctac ggcagcaaga ccttcatcaa ccacacccag
     3661 ggcatccccg acttcttcaa gcagtccttc cctgagggct tcacatggga gagagtcacc
     3721 acatacgaag acgggggcgt gctgaccgct acccaggaca ccagcctcca ggacggctgc
     3781 ctcatctaca acgtcaagat cagaggggtg aacttcacat ccaacggccc tgtgatgcag
     3841 aagaaaacac tcggctggga ggccttcacc gagacgctgt accccgctga cggcggcctg
     3901 gaaggcagaa acgacatggc cctgaagctc gtgggcggga gccatctgat cgcaaacatc
     3961 aagaccacat atagatccaa gaaacccgct aagaacctca agatgcctgg cgtctactat
     4021 gtggactaca gactggaaag aatcaaggag gccaacaacg agacctacgt cgagcagcac
     4081 gaggtggcag tggccagata ctgcgacctc cctagcaaac tggggcacaa gctcaattaa
     4141 agctgactaa tttatttagc agtagatagc tatattgtgt gaagtggtaa cagtccgtag
     4201 atctacggac tgttaccact tcacgccgac tcaaactgcg cagagaaact tcaaacgaca
     4261 acattggcat ggcttttgtt atttttggcg cttgactcag gatctaaaaa ctggaacggt
     4321 gaaggtgacg gcaatgtttt ttggcaaata agcatccccg aagttctaca atgcatctga
     4381 ggactccatg ttttgttttc tttagtcatt ccaaatgttt gttaaatgca ttgttccgaa
     4441 acttatttgc ctctatgaag gctgcccagt aattgggagc atacttaaca ttgtagtatt
     4501 gtatgtaaat tatgtaacaa aacaatgtct gggtttttgt acttttcagc cttaaaatct
     4561 tgggtttatt tttttttctt tgttccaaaa aaacgaagct ttaccattca agatgtaaag
     4621 gtttccattc cccctgggca tattgtaaaa gctgtgtgga acgtggcggt gccagacatt
     4681 tggtggggcc aacctgtaca ctgactaatt caattccaat aaaagtgcac atgtaagaca
     4741 tcctacccct gtctcatttc ctgtcttggc tctgagtggc ttcaataaaa atggcttttg
     4801 tgaagttgca ccatgttaat tacatttcag cactttcaca ccaggttttt gactaatttg
     4861 aatttatcga agtttgacct tttttttttt ttttcttcaa gctaatttga ggttatcaaa
     4921 ccatttcatt ggaggaaact taatgtttaa aagcataaat tcgaaacatg attcatttat
     4981 ttaactgctt aatggtgaaa caaacttcaa gtaatacacc aagtgttccc tcatatgaag
     5041 gtagctaact gcaaacggcc ttaactttcc atcttaagtt gagctacata aaggctttaa
     5101 caggaaggaa ctgccagttt aaaagtcaaa ccaccatgac tgatataaat tcttgtccat
     5161 ataaccttgc gtttcacaca atatagctat ctactgctaa ataaattaga gctcataact
     5221 tcgtataatg tatgctatac gaagttatgt tagataactt cgtataaagt atcctatacg
     5281 aagttatgcg agctaacttt aaataattgg cattatttaa agttatgaat cgataagtga
     5341 agagctatcc ggatatatat gtatgttatc ataactgtac tggctatgtc aggtggtaat
     5401 gactgtaacg ttacgttact cgttgtaggc acgacattga atatgctctt ctccgctgtg
     5461 gcccgaacgc ctcccgctag cgatgggatc taatacgact cactataggg agaccaaggg
     5521 aaaatagaat gaagtgatct ccaaaaaata agtacttttt gactgtaaat aaaattgtaa
     5581 ggagtaaaaa gtactttttt ttctaaaaaa atgtaattaa gtaaaagtaa aagtattgat
     5641 ttttaattgt actcaagtaa agtaaaaatc cccaaaaata atacttaagt acagtaatca
     5701 agtaaaatta ctcaagtact ttacacctct gggatccagc tgcatcatga acaataaaac
     5761 tgtctgctta cataaacagt aatacaaggg gtgttatgag ccatattcaa cgggaaacgt
     5821 cgaggccgcg attaaattcc aacatggatg ctgatttata tgggtataaa tgggctcgcg
     5881 ataatgtcgg gcaatcaggt gcgacaatct atcgcttgta tgggaagccc gatgcgccag
     5941 agttgtttct gaaacatggc aaaggtagcg ttgccaatga tgttacagat gagatggtca
     6001 gactaaactg gctgacggaa tttatgcctc ttccgaccat caagcatttt atccgtactc
     6061 ctgatgatgc atggttactc accactgcga tccccggaaa aacagcattc caggtattag
     6121 aagaatatcc tgattcaggt gaaaatattg ttgatgcgct ggcagtgttc ctgcgccggt
     6181 tgcattcgat tcctgtttgt aattgtcctt ttaacagcga tcgcgtattt cgtctcgctc
     6241 aggcgcaatc acgaatgaat aacggtttgg ttgatgcgag tgattttgat gacgagcgta
     6301 atggctggcc tgttgaacaa gtctggaaag aaatgcataa acttttgcca ttctcaccgg
     6361 attcagtcgt cactcatggt gatttctcac ttgataacct tatttttgac gaggggaaat
     6421 taataggttg tattgatgtt ggacgagtcg gaatcgcaga ccgataccag gatcttgcca
     6481 tcctatggaa ctgcctcggt gagttttctc cttcattaca gaaacggctt tttcaaaaat
     6541 atggtattga taatcctgat atgaataaat tgcagtttca tttgatgctc gatgagtttt
     6601 tctaatcaga attggttaat tggttgtaac actggcaaaa aggatctagg tgaagatcct
     6661 ttttgataat ctcatgacca aaatccctta acgtgagttt tcgttccact gagcgtcaga
     6721 ccccgtagaa aagatcaaag gatcttcttg agatcctttt tttctgcgcg taatctgctg
     6781 cttgcaaaca aaaaaaccac cgctaccagc ggtggtttgt ttgccggatc aagagctacc
     6841 aactcttttt ccgaaggtaa ctggcttcag cagagcgcag ataccaaata ctgttcttct
     6901 agtgtagccg tagttaggcc accacttcaa gaactctgta gcaccgccta catacctcgc
     6961 tctgctaatc ctgttaccag tggctgctgc cagtggcgat aagtcgtgtc ttaccgggtt
     7021 ggactcaaga cgatagttac cggataaggc gcagcggtcg ggctgaacgg ggggttcgtg
     7081 cacacagccc agcttggagc gaacgaccta caccgaactg agatacctac agcgtgagct
     7141 atgagaaagc gccacggttc ccgaagggag aaaggcggac aggtatccgg taagcggcag
     7201 ggtcggaaca ggagagcgca cgagggagct tccaggggga aacgcctggt atctttatag
     7261 tcctgtcggg tttcgccacc tctg
//
