[The description below was written by a language model from this plasmid's Addgene catalogue record and the feature table of its GenBank file.]
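Description:
pUFlip-floxed2A-KalTA4-; HE1A:BFP -2 is a bacterial donor plasmid built on the pK backbone. It supplies a cassette for CRISPR-directed targeted integration into the zebrafish genome by the GeneWeld method, with the aim of creating Cre/lox-regulated conditional ("UFlip") alleles. It is propagated in E. coli from a high-copy ColE1/pUC-type origin and selected with kanamycin through an aph(3')-Ia resistance gene. The catalogue lists a total size of about 7.2 kb (2.7 kb backbone plus 4.5 kb insert), and the held sequence record is 7,284 bp. A lac promoter/operator and lacZ-alpha fragment with T3, T7 and M13 primer sites sit just upstream of the cassette.

The payload is bracketed by a loxP–lox2272 pair on one side and an inverted loxP–lox2272 pair on the other. Because loxP and lox2272 do not recombine with each other, this paired, opposed arrangement is the standard design for Cre-driven, stable inversion of the intervening DNA, so that a cassette can be switched between an inert and a gene-disrupting orientation. Within the lox sites, a P2A ribosome-skipping peptide is annotated. According to the catalogue it precedes KalTA4, a Gal4-derived transcriptional activator, so the activator could be co-translated with and released from the trapped endogenous protein. The KalTA4 coding region itself is not annotated in the feature table. A secondary marker follows, consisting of an SV40 nuclear localization signal fused to TagBFP. The catalogue says it is driven by the zebrafish hatching enzyme 1 (HE1A) promoter, which is also unannotated, and it would give a blue fluorescent readout for identifying carriers of the integration. The "-2" suffix is not explained in the record, and no homology arms or guide target sites are annotated.
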