Addgene plasmid #180012: pUFlip-floxed2A-KalTA4-; HE1A:BFP -2
Purpose: Donor for generating conditional alleles in zebrafish using precise CRISPR directed genomic integration with the GeneWeld method
Depositing lab: Jeffrey Essner. Depositing organization: Iowa State University. Publication: Cre/lox regulated conditional rescue and inactivation with zebrafish UFlip alleles generated by CRISPR-Cas9 targeted integration. Liu F, Kambakam S, Almeida MP, Ming Z, Welker JM, Wierson WA, Schultz-Rogers LE, Ekker SC, Clark KJ, Essner JJ, McGrail M. Elife. 2022 Jun 17;11. pii: 71478. doi: 10.7554/eLife.71478. PubMed 35713402.
Backbone
  Vector backbone: pK
  Backbone manufacturer: Karl J. Clark
  Backbone size w/o insert (bp): 2730
  Total vector size (bp): 7230
  Vector type: Synthetic Biology
Growth in bacteria
  Bacterial resistance: Kanamycin, 50 μg/mL
  Growth temperature: 30°C
  Growth strain: NEB Stable
  Copy number: High Copy
Gene/Insert
  Gene/Insert name: 2A-KalTA4; HE1A: BFP (alt name: P2A-monomeric KalTA4 hatching enzyme 1: BFP)
  Species: D. rerio (zebrafish)
  Insert size (bp): 4500
  Cloning method: Gibson Cloning
  Sequencing primers: 5′ aaaagcaagaaagaaaactagagtgg; 3′ atggctcataacaccccttg
Terms and licenses: Academic/Nonprofit Terms; Industry Terms: Not Available to Industry
Depositor comments: Please visit https://www.biorxiv.org/content/10.1101/2021.06.18.448732v1 for bioRxiv preprint.
How to cite: pUFlip-floxed2A-KalTA4-; HE1A:BFP -2 was a gift from Jeffrey Essner (Addgene plasmid # 180012 ; http://n2t.net/addgene:180012 ; RRID:Addgene_180012)
